>Addgene plasmid #163110 | pRD405 | depositor full sequence | sequence record 316025 | pRD405 sequence 6297 bps
GACGGATCGGGAGATCTCCCGATCCCCTATGGTGCACTCTCAGTACAATCTGCTCTGATGCCGCATAGTT
AAGCCAGTATCTGCTCCCTGCTTGTGTGTTGGAGGTCGCTGAGTAGTGCGCGAGCAAAATTTAAGCTACA
ACAAGGCAAGGCTTGACCGACAATTGCATGAAGAATCTGCTTAGGGTTAGGCGTTTTGCGCTGCTTCGCG
ATGTACGGGCCAGATATACGCGTTGACATTGATTATTGACTAGTTATTAATAGTAATCAATTACGGGGTC
ATTAGTTCATAGCCCATATATGGAGTTCCGCGTTACATAACTTACGGTAAATGGCCCGCCTGGCTGACCG
CCCAACGACCCCCGCCCATTGACGTCAATAATGACGTATGTTCCCATAGTAACGCCAATAGGGACTTTCC
ATTGACGTCAATGGGTGGAGTATTTACGGTAAACTGCCCACTTGGCAGTACATCAAGTGTATCATATGCC
AAGTACGCCCCCTATTGACGTCAATGACGGTAAATGGCCCGCCTGGCATTATGCCCAGTACATGACCTTA
TGGGACTTTCCTACTTGGCAGTACATCTACGTATTAGTCATCGCTATTACCATGGTGATGCGGTTTTGGC
AGTACATCAATGGGCGTGGATAGCGGTTTGACTCACGGGGATTTCCAAGTCTCCACCCCATTGACGTCAA
TGGGAGTTTGTTTTGGCACCAAAATCAACGGGACTTTCCAAAATGTCGTAACAACTCCGCCCCATTGACG
CAAATGGGCGGTAGGCGTGTACGGTGGGAGGTCTATATAAGCAGAGCTCTCTGGCTAACTAGAGAACCCA
CTGCTTACTGGCTTATCGAAATTAATACGACTCACTATAGGGAGACCCAAGCTGGCTAGCGTTTAAACTT
AAGCTTGGTACCGAGCTCGGATCCCCGGGTACCGGTCGCCACCATGCCAAAGAAGAAGAGGAAGGTAGGC
ATGGTGAGCAAGGGCGAGGCAGTGATCAAGGAGTTCATGCGGTTCAAGGTGCACATGGAGGGCTCCATGA
ACGGCCACGAGTTCGAGATCGAGGGCGAGGGCGAGGGCCGCCCCTACGAGGGCACCCAGACCGCCAAGCT
GAAGGTGACCAAGGGTGGCCCCCTGCCCTTCTCCTGGGACATCCTGTCCCCTCAGTTCATGTACGGCTCC
AGGGCCTTCATCAAGCACCCCGCCGACATCCCCGACTACTATAAGCAGTCCTTCCCCGAGGGCTTCAAGT
GGGAGCGCGTGATGAACTTCGAGGACGGCGGCGCCGTGACCGTGACCCAGGACACCTCCCTGGAGGACGG
CACCCTGATCTACAAGGTGAAGCTCCGCGGCACCAACTTCCCTCCTGACGGCCCCGTAATGCAGAAGAAG
ACAATGGGCTGGGAAGCGTCCACCGAGCGGTTGTACCCCGAGGACGGCGTGCTGAAGGGCGACATTAAGA
TGGCCCTGCGCCTGAAGGACGGCGGCCGCTACCTGGCGGACTTCAAGACCACCTACAAGGCCAAGAAGCC
CGTGCAGATGCCCGGCGCCTACAACGTCGACCGCAAGTTGGACATCACCTCCCACAACGAGGACTACACC
GTGGTGGAACAGTACGAACGCTCCGAGGGCCGCCACTCCACCGGCGGCATGGACGAGCTGTACAAGGCTG
CCGTTAAATCTGGCACCAAAGCTAAACGTGCTCAGCGTCCGGCAAAATATAGCTACGTTGACGAAAACGG
CGAAACTAAAACCTGGACTGGCCAAGGCCGTACTCCAGCTGTAATCAAAAAAGCAATGGATGAGCAAGGT
AAATCCCTCGACGATTTCCTGATCAAGCAACCGAAAAAGAAACGCAAAGTTGGGTAAACCCGCTGATCAG
CCTCGACTGTGCCTTCTAGTTGCCAGCCATCTGTTGTTTGCCCCTCCCCCGTGCCTTCCTTGACCCTGGA
AGGTGCCACTCCCACTGTCCTTTCCTAATAAAATGAGGAAATTGCATCGCATTGTCTGAGTAGGTGTCAT
TCTATTCTGGGGGGTGGGGTGGGGCAGGACAGCAAGGGGGAGGATTGGGAAGACAATAGCAGGCATGCTG
GGGATGCGGTGGGCTCTATGGCTTCTGAGGCGGAAAGAACCAGCTGGGGCTCTAGGGGGTATCCCC
[124 nt withheld, positions 2167-2290]
C
[91 nt withheld, positions 2292-2382]
A
[49 nt withheld, positions 2384-2432]
CCTTTGACGTTGGAGTCCACGTTCTTT
[37 nt withheld, positions 2460-2496]
ACCCTATCTCGGTCTATTCTTTTGATTTATAAGGGATTTTGCCGATTTCGGCCTATTGGTTAAAAAATGA
GCTGATTTAACAAAAATTTAACGCGAATTAATTCTGTGGAATGTGTGTCAGTTAGGGTGTGGAAAGTCCC
CAGGCTCCCCAGCAGGCAGAAGTATGCAAAGCATGCATCTCAATTAGTCAGCAACCAGGTGTGGAAAGTC
CCCAGGCTCCCCAGCAGGCAGAAGTATGCAAAGCATGCATCTCAATTAGTCAGCAACCATAGTCCCGCCC
CTAACTCCGCCCATCCCGCCCCTAACTCCGCCCAGTTCCGCCCATTCTCCGCCCCATGGCTGACTAATTT
TTTTTATTTATGCAGAGGCCGAGGCCGCCTCTGCCTCTGAGCTATTCCAGAAGTAGTGAGGAGGCTTTTT
TGGAGGCCTAGGCTTTTGCAAAAAGCTCCCGGGAGCTTGTATATCCATTTTCGGATCTGATCAAGAGACA
GGATGAGGATCGTTTCGCATGATTGAACAAGATGGATTGCACGCAGGTTCTCCGGCCGCTTGGGTGGAGA
GGCTATTCGGCTATGACTGGGCACAACAGACAATCGGCTGCTCTGATGCCGCCGTGTTCCGGCTGTCAGC
GCAGGGGCGCCCGGTTCTTTTTGTCAAGACCGACCTGTCCGGTGCCCTGAATGAACTGCAGGACGAGGCA
GCGCGGCTATCGTGGCTGGCCACGACGGGCGTTCCTTGCGCAGCTGTGCTCGACGTTGTCACTGAAGCGG
GAAGGGACTGGCTGCTATTGGGCGAAGTGCCGGGGCAGGATCTCCTGTCATCTCACCTTGCTCCTGCCGA
GAAAGTATCCATCATGGCTGATGCAATGCGGCGGCTGCATACGCTTGATCCGGCTACCTGCCCATTCGAC
CACCAAGCGAAACATCGCATCGAGCGAGCACGTACTCGGATGGAAGCCGGTCTTGTCGATCAGGATGATC
TGGACGAAGAGCATCAGGGGCTCGCGCCAGCCGAACTGTTCGCCAGGCTCAAGGCGCGCATGCCCGACGG
CGAGGATCTCGTCGTGACCCATGGCGATGCCTGCTTGCCGAATATCATGGTGGAAAATGGCCGCTTTTCT
GGATTCATCGACTGTGGCCGGCTGGGTGTGGCGGACCGCTATCAGGACATAGCGTTGGCTACCCGTGATA
TTGCTGAAGAGCTTGGCGGCGAATGGGCTGACCGCTTCCTCGTGCTTTACGGTATCGCCGCTCCCGATTC
GCAGCGCATCGCCTTCTATCGCCTTCTTGACGAGTTCTTCTGAGCGGGACTCTGGGGTTCGAAATGACCG
ACCAAGCGACGCCCAACCTGCCATCACGAGATTTCGATTCCACCGCCGCCTTCTATGAAAGGTTGGGCTT
CGGAATCGTTTTCCGGGACGCCGGCTGGATGATCCTCCAGCGCGGGGATCTCATGCTGGAGTTCTTCGCC
CACCCCAACTTGTTTATTGCAGCTTATAATGGTTACAAATAAAGCAATAGCATCACAAATTTCACAAATA
AAGCATTTTTTTCACTGCATTCTAGTTGTGGTTTGTCCAAACTCATCAATGTATCTTATCATGTCTGTAT
ACCGTCGACCTCTAGCTAGAGCTTGGCGTAATCATGGTCATAGCTGTTTCCTGTGTGAAATTGTTATCCG
CTCACAATTCCACACAACATACGAGCCGGAAGCATAAAGTGTAAAGCCTGGGGTGCCTAATGAGTGAGCT
AACTCACATTAATTGCGTTGCGCTCACTGCCCGCTTTCCAGTCGGGAAACCTGTCGTGCCAGCTGCATTA
ATGAATCGGCCAACGCGCGGGGAGAGGCGGTTTGCGTATTGGGCGCTCTTCCGCTTCCTCGCTCACTGAC
TCGCTGCGCTCGGTCGTTCGGCTGCGGCGAGCGGTATCAGCTCACTCAAAGGCGGTAATACGGTTATCCA
CAGAATCAGGGGATAACGCAGGAAAGAACATGTGAGCAAAAGGCCAGCAAAAGGCCAGGAACCGTAAAAA
GGCCGCGTTGCTGGCGTTTTTCCATAGGCTCCGCCCCCCTGACGAGCATCACAAAAATCGACGCTCAAGT
CAGAGGTGGCGAAACCCGACAGGACTATAAAGATACCAGGCGTTTCCCCCTGGAAGCTCCCTCGTGCGCT
CTCCTGTTCCGACCCTGCCGCTTACCGGATACCTGTCCGCCTTTCTCCCTTCGGGAAGCGTGGCGCTTTC
TCATAGCTCACGCTGTAGGTATCTCAGTTCGGTGTAGGTCGTTCGCTCCAAGCTGGGCTGTGTGCACGAA
CCCCCCGTTCAGCCCGACCGCTGCGCCTTATCCGGTAACTATCGTCTTGAGTCCAACCCGGTAAGACACG
ACTTATCGCCACTGGCAGCAGCCACTGGTAACAGGATTAGCAGAGCGAGGTATGTAGGCGGTGCTACAGA
GTTCTTGAAGTGGTGGCCTAACTACGGCTACACTAGAAGAACAGTATTTGGTATCTGCGCTCTGCTGAAG
CCAGTTACCTTCGGAAAAAGAGTTGGTAGCTCTTGATCCGGCAAACAAACCACCGCTGGTAGCGGTTTTT
TTGTTTGCAAGCAGCAGATTACGCGCAGAAAAAAAGGATCTCAAGAAGATCCTTTGATCTTTTCTACGGG
GTCTGACGCTCAGTGGAACGAAAACTCACGTTAAGGGATTTTGGTCATGAGATTATCAAAAAGGATCTTC
ACCTAGATCCTTTTAAATTAAAAATGAAGTTTTAAATCAATCTAAAGTATATATGAGTAAACTTGGTCTG
ACAGTTACCAATGCTTAATCAGTGAGGCACCTATCTCAGCGATCTGTCTATTTCGTTCATCCATAGTTGC
CTGACTCCCCGTCGTGTAGATAACTACGATACGGGAGGGCTTACCATCTGGCCCCAGTGCTGCAATGATA
CCGCGAGACCCACGCTCACCGGCTCCAGATTTATCAGCAATAAACCAGCCAGCCGGAAGGGCCGAGCGCA
GAAGTGGTCCTGCAACTTTATCCGCCTCCATCCAGTCTATTAATTGTTGCCGGGAAGCTAGAGTAAGTAG
TTCGCCAGTTAATAGTTTGCGCAACGTTGTTGCCATTGCTACAGGCATCGTGGTGTCACGCTCGTCGTTT
GGTATGGCTTCATTCAGCTCCGGTTCCCAACGATCAAGGCGAGTTACATGATCCCCCATGTTGTGCAAAA
AAGCGGTTAGCTCCTTCGGTCCTCCGATCGTTGTCAGAAGTAAGTTGGCCGCAGTGTTATCACTCATGGT
TATGGCAGCACTGCATAATTCTCTTACTGTCATGCCATCCGTAAGATGCTTTTCTGTGACTGGTGAGTAC
TCAACCAAGTCATTCTGAGAATAGTGTATGCGGCGACCGAGTTGCTCTTGCCCGGCGTCAATACGGGATA
ATACCGCGCCACATAGCAGAACTTTAAAAGTGCTCATCATTGGAAAACGTTCTTCGGGGCGAAAACTCTC
AAGGATCTTACCGCTGTTGAGATCCAGTTCGATGTAACCCACTCGTGCACCCAACTGATCTTCAGCATCT
TTTACTTTCACCAGCGTTTCTGGGTGAGCAAAAACAGGAAGGCAAAATGCCGCAAAAAAGGGAATAAGGG
CGACACGGAAATGTTGAATACTCATACTCTTCCTTTTTCAATATTATTGAAGCATTTATCAGGGTTATTG
TCTCATGAGCGGATACATATTTGAATGTATTTAGAAAAATAAACAAATAGGGGTTCCGCGCACATTTCCC
CGAAAAGTGCCACCTGACGTC
Features (pLannotate 1.2.2; 21 found; start..end, strand, type, name):
     28..80      -  misc_feature   bom (fragment): basis of mobility region from pBR322
    235..614     +  enhancer       CMV enhancer: human cytomegalovirus immediate early enhancer
    615..818     +  promoter       CMV promoter: human cytomegalovirus (CMV) immediate early promoter
    814..847     +  LTR            5' LTR (truncated) (fragment): truncated 5' long terminal repeat (LTR) from HIV-1
    863..881     +  promoter       T7 promoter: promoter for bacteriophage T7 RNA polymerase
    981..1676    +  CDS            mScarlet-I: mScarlet-I is a basic (constitutively fluorescent) red fluorescent protein published in 2016, derived from synthetic construct. It is reported to be a rapidly-maturing monomer with moderate acid sensitivity.
   1677..1850    +  CDS            hns (fragment): HNS_ECOLI - Also known as bglY From Escherichia coli (strain K12).
   1897..2121    +  polyA_signal   bGH poly(A) signal: bovine growth hormone polyadenylation signal
   2125..2146    +  promoter       SV40 promoter (fragment): SV40 enhancer and early promoter
   2167..2595    +  rep_origin     f1 ori (sequence partly withheld): f1 bacteriophage origin of replication; arrow indicates direction of (+) strand synthesis
   2609..2938    +  promoter       SV40 promoter: SV40 enhancer and early promoter
   3005..3796    +  CDS            neo: KKA2_KLEPN - Also known as kan, nptII. Experimental evidence at protein level: Swiss-Prot protein existence level 1. Resistance to kanamycin, neomycin, paromomycin, ribostamycin, butirosin and gentamicin B. From Klebsiella pneumoniae.
   3820..3978    +  CDS            ble (fragment): BLE_KLEPN - Experimental evidence at protein level: Swiss-Prot protein existence level 1. Binding protein with a strong affinity to the bleomycin family of antibiotics. Binds to CL990; an antimitotic-antibiotic compound. From Klebsiella pneumoniae.
   3973..4094    +  polyA_signal   SV40 poly(A) signal: SV40 polyadenylation signal
   4167..4183    -  protein_bind   lac operator: The lac repressor binds to the lac operator to inhibit transcription in E. coli. This inhibition can be relieved by adding lactose or isopropyl-β-D-thiogalactopyranoside (IPTG). lac repressor encoded by lacI
   4191..4221    -  promoter       lac promoter: promoter for the E. coli lac operon
   4236..4257    -  protein_bind   CAP binding site: CAP binding activates transcription in the presence of cAMP. E. coli catabolite activator protein
   4270..4362    -  CDS            lacI (fragment): lac repressor; lacI; The lac repressor binds to the lac operator to inhibit transcription in E. coli. This inhibition can be relieved by adding lactose or isopropyl-β-D-thiogalactopyranoside (IPTG).
   4545..5130    -  rep_origin     ori: high-copy-number ColE1/pMB1/pBR322/pUC origin of replication
   5301..6161    -  CDS            AmpR: β-lactamase; bla; confers resistance to ampicillin, carbenicillin, and related antibiotics
   6162..6266    -  promoter       AmpR promoter: bla
