>Addgene plasmid #163110 | pRD405 | addgene full sequence | sequence record 321851 | Addgene NGS Result
GACGGATCGGGAGATCTCCCGATCCCCTATGGTGCACTCTCAGTACAATCTGCTCTGATGCCGCATAGTT
AAGCCAGTATCTGCTCCCTGCTTGTGTGTTGGAGGTCGCTGAGTAGTGCGCGAGCAAAATTTAAGCTACA
ACAAGGCAAGGCTTGACCGACAATTGCATGAAGAATCTGCTTAGGGTTAGGCGTTTTGCGCTGCTTCGCG
ATGTACGGGCCAGATATACGCGTTGACATTGATTATTGACTAGTTATTAATAGTAATCAATTACGGGGTC
ATTAGTTCATAGCCCATATATGGAGTTCCGCGTTACATAACTTACGGTAAATGGCCCGCCTGGCTGACCG
CCCAACGACCCCCGCCCATTGACGTCAATAATGACGTATGTTCCCATAGTAACGCCAATAGGGACTTTCC
ATTGACGTCAATGGGTGGAGTATTTACGGTAAACTGCCCACTTGGCAGTACATCAAGTGTATCATATGCC
AAGTACGCCCCCTATTGACGTCAATGACGGTAAATGGCCCGCCTGGCATTATGCCCAGTACATGACCTTA
TGGGACTTTCCTACTTGGCAGTACATCTACGTATTAGTCATCGCTATTACCATGGTGATGCGGTTTTGGC
AGTACATCAATGGGCGTGGATAGCGGTTTGACTCACGGGGATTTCCAAGTCTCCACCCCATTGACGTCAA
TGGGAGTTTGTTTTGGCACCAAAATCAACGGGACTTTCCAAAATGTCGTAACAACTCCGCCCCATTGACG
CAAATGGGCGGTAGGCGTGTACGGTGGGAGGTCTATATAAGCAGAGCTCTCTGGCTAACTAGAGAACCCA
CTGCTTACTGGCTTATCGAAATTAATACGACTCACTATAGGGAGACCCAAGCTGGCTAGCGTTTAAACTT
AAGCTTGGTACCGAGCTCGGATCCCCGGGTACCGGTCGCCACCATGCCAAAGAAGAAGAGGAAGGTAGGC
ATGGTGAGCAAGGGCGAGGCAGTGATCAAGGAGTTCATGCGGTTCAAGGTGCACATGGAGGGCTCCATGA
ACGGCCACGAGTTCGAGATCGAGGGCGAGGGCGAGGGCCGCCCCTACGAGGGCACCCAGACCGCCAAGCT
GAAGGTGACCAAGGGTGGCCCCCTGCCCTTCTCCTGGGACATCCTGTCCCCTCAGTTCATGTACGGCTCC
AGGGCCTTCATCAAGCACCCCGCCGACATCCCCGACTACTATAAGCAGTCCTTCCCCGAGGGCTTCAAGT
GGGAGCGCGTGATGAACTTCGAGGACGGCGGCGCCGTGACCGTGACCCAGGACACCTCCCTGGAGGACGG
CACCCTGATCTACAAGGTGAAGCTCCGCGGCACCAACTTCCCTCCTGACGGCCCCGTAATGCAGAAGAAG
ACAATGGGCTGGGAAGCGTCCACCGAGCGGTTGTACCCCGAGGACGGCGTGCTGAAGGGCGACATTAAGA
TGGCCCTGCGCCTGAAGGACGGCGGCCGCTACCTGGCGGACTTCAAGACCACCTACAAGGCCAAGAAGCC
CGTGCAGATGCCCGGCGCCTACAACGTCGACCGCAAGTTGGACATCACCTCCCACAACGAGGACTACACC
GTGGTGGAACAGTACGAACGCTCCGAGGGCCGCCACTCCACCGGCGGCATGGACGAGCTGTACAAGGCTG
CCGTTAAATCTGGCACCAAAGCTAAACGTGCTCAGCGTCCGGCAAAATATAGCTACGTTGACGAAAACGG
CGAAACTAAAACCTGGACTGGCCAAGGCCGTACTCCAGCTGTAATCAAAAAAGCAATGGATGAGCAAGGT
AAATCCCTCGACGATTTCCTGATCAAGCAACCGAAAAAGAAACGCAAAGTTGGGTAAACCCGCTGATCAG
CCTCGACTGTGCCTTCTAGTTGCCAGCCATCTGTTGTTTGCCCCTCCCCCGTGCCTTCCTTGACCCTGGA
AGGTGCCACTCCCACTGTCCTTTCCTAATAAAATGAGGAAATTGCATCGCATTGTCTGAGTAGGTGTCAT
TCTATTCTGGGGGGTGGGGTGGGGCAGGACAGCAAGGGGGAGGATTGGGAAGACAATAGCAGGCATGCTG
GGGATGCGGTGGGCTCTATGGCTTCTGAGGCGGAAAGAACCAGCTGGGGCTCTAGGGGGTATCCCC
[124 nt withheld, positions 2167-2290]
C
[91 nt withheld, positions 2292-2382]
A
[49 nt withheld, positions 2384-2432]
CCTTTGACGTTGGAGTCCACGTTCTTT
[37 nt withheld, positions 2460-2496]
ACCCTATCTCGGTCTATTCTTTTGATTTATAAGGGATTTTGCCGATTTCGGCCTATTGGTTAAAAAATGA
GCTGATTTAACAAAAATTTAACGCGAATTAATTCTGTGGAATGTGTGTCAGTTAGGGTGTGGAAAGTCCC
CAGGCTCCCCAGCAGGCAGAAGTATGCAAAGCATGCATCTCAATTAGTCAGCAACCAGGTGTGGAAAGTC
CCCAGGCTCCCCAGCAGGCAGAAGTATGCAAAGCATGCATCTCAATTAGTCAGCAACCATAGTCCCGCCC
CTAACTCCGCCCATCCCGCCCCTAACTCCGCCCAGTTCCGCCCATTCTCCGCCCCATGGCTGACTAATTT
TTTTTATTTATGCAGAGGCCGAGGCCGCCTCTGCCTCTGAGCTATTCCAGAAGTAGTGAGGAGGCTTTTT
TGGAGGCCTAGGCTTTTGCAAAAAGCTCCCGGGAGCTTGTATATCCATTTTCGGATCTGATCAAGAGACA
GGATGAGGATCGTTTCGCATGATTGAACAAGATGGATTGCACGCAGGTTCTCCGGCCGCTTGGGTGGAGA
GGCTATTCGGCTATGACTGGGCACAACAGACAATCGGCTGCTCTGATGCCGCCGTGTTCCGGCTGTCAGC
GCAGGGGCGCCCGGTTCTTTTTGTCAAGACCGACCTGTCCGGTGCCCTGAATGAACTGCAGGACGAGGCA
GCGCGGCTATCGTGGCTGGCCACGACGGGCGTTCCTTGCGCAGCTGTGCTCGACGTTGTCACTGAAGCGG
GAAGGGACTGGCTGCTATTGGGCGAAGTGCCGGGGCAGGATCTCCTGTCATCTCACCTTGCTCCTGCCGA
GAAAGTATCCATCATGGCTGATGCAATGCGGCGGCTGCATACGCTTGATCCGGCTACCTGCCCATTCGAC
CACCAAGCGAAACATCGCATCGAGCGAGCACGTACTCGGATGGAAGCCGGTCTTGTCGATCAGGATGATC
TGGACGAAGAGCATCAGGGGCTCGCGCCAGCCGAACTGTTCGCCAGGCTCAAGGCGCGCATGCCCGACGG
CGAGGATCTCGTCGTGACCCATGGCGATGCCTGCTTGCCGAATATCATGGTGGAAAATGGCCGCTTTTCT
GGATTCATCGACTGTGGCCGGCTGGGTGTGGCGGACCGCTATCAGGACATAGCGTTGGCTACCCGTGATA
TTGCTGAAGAGCTTGGCGGCGAATGGGCTGACCGCTTCCTCGTGCTTTACGGTATCGCCGCTCCCGATTC
GCAGCGCATCGCCTTCTATCGCCTTCTTGACGAGTTCTTCTGAGCGGGACTCTGGGGTTCGAAATGACCG
ACCAAGCGACGCCCAACCTGCCATCACGAGATTTCGATTCCACCGCCGCCTTCTATGAAAGGTTGGGCTT
CGGAATCGTTTTCCGGGACGCCGGCTGGATGATCCTCCAGCGCGGGGATCTCATGCTGGAGTTCTTCGCC
CACCCCAACTTGTTTATTGCAGCTTATAATGGTTACAAATAAAGCAATAGCATCACAAATTTCACAAATA
AAGCATTTTTTTCACTGCATTCTAGTTGTGGTTTGTCCAAACTCATCAATGTATCTTATCATGTCTGTAT
ACCGTCGACCTCTAGCTAGAGCTTGGCGTAATCATGGTCATAGCTGTTTCCTGTGTGAAATTGTTATCCG
CTCACAATTCCACACAACATACGAGCCGGAAGCATAAAGTGTAAAGCCTGGGGTGCCTAATGAGTGAGCT
AACTCACATTAATTGCGTTGCGCTCACTGCCCGCTTTCCAGTCGGGAAACCTGTCGTGCCAGCTGCATTA
ATGAATCGGCCAACGCGCGGGGAGAGGCGGTTTGCGTATTGGGCGCTCTTCCGCTTCCTCGCTCACTGAC
TCGCTGCGCTCGGTCGTTCGGCTGCGGCGAGCGGTATCAGCTCACTCAAAGGCGGTAATACGGTTATCCA
CAGAATCAGGGGATAACGCAGGAAAGAACATGTGAGCAAAAGGCCAGCAAAAGGCCAGGAACCGTAAAAA
GGCCGCGTTGCTGGCGTTTTTCCATAGGCTCCGCCCCCCTGACGAGCATCACAAAAATCGACGCTCAAGT
CAGAGGTGGCGAAACCCGACAGGACTATAAAGATACCAGGCGTTTCCCCCTGGAAGCTCCCTCGTGCGCT
CTCCTGTTCCGACCCTGCCGCTTACCGGATACCTGTCCGCCTTTCTCCCTTCGGGAAGCGTGGCGCTTTC
TCATAGCTCACGCTGTAGGTATCTCAGTTCGGTGTAGGTCGTTCGCTCCAAGCTGGGCTGTGTGCACGAA
CCCCCCGTTCAGCCCGACCGCTGCGCCTTATCCGGTAACTATCGTCTTGAGTCCAACCCGGTAAGACACG
ACTTATCGCCACTGGCAGCAGCCACTGGTAACAGGATTAGCAGAGCGAGGTATGTAGGCGGTGCTACAGA
GTTCTTGAAGTGGTGGCCTAACTACGGCTACACTAGAAGAACAGTATTTGGTATCTGCGCTCTGCTGAAG
CCAGTTACCTTCGGAAAAAGAGTTGGTAGCTCTTGATCCGGCAAACAAACCACCGCTGGTAGCGGTGGTT
TTTTTGTTTGCAAGCAGCAGATTACGCGCAGAAAAAAAGGATCTCAAGAAGATCCTTTGATCTTTTCTAC
GGGGTCTGACGCTCAGTGGAACGAAAACTCACGTTAAGGGATTTTGGTCATGAGATTATCAAAAAGGATC
TTCACCTAGATCCTTTTAAATTAAAAATGAAGTTTTAAATCAATCTAAAGTATATATGAGTAAACTTGGT
CTGACAGTTACCAATGCTTAATCAGTGAGGCACCTATCTCAGCGATCTGTCTATTTCGTTCATCCATAGT
TGCCTGACTCCCCGTCGTGTAGATAACTACGATACGGGAGGGCTTACCATCTGGCCCCAGTGCTGCAATG
ATACCGCGAGACCCACGCTCACCGGCTCCAGATTTATCAGCAATAAACCAGCCAGCCGGAAGGGCCGAGC
GCAGAAGTGGTCCTGCAACTTTATCCGCCTCCATCCAGTCTATTAATTGTTGCCGGGAAGCTAGAGTAAG
TAGTTCGCCAGTTAATAGTTTGCGCAACGTTGTTGCCATTGCTACAGGCATCGTGGTGTCACGCTCGTCG
TTTGGTATGGCTTCATTCAGCTCCGGTTCCCAACGATCAAGGCGAGTTACATGATCCCCCATGTTGTGCA
AAAAAGCGGTTAGCTCCTTCGGTCCTCCGATCGTTGTCAGAAGTAAGTTGGCCGCAGTGTTATCACTCAT
GGTTATGGCAGCACTGCATAATTCTCTTACTGTCATGCCATCCGTAAGATGCTTTTCTGTGACTGGTGAG
TACTCAACCAAGTCATTCTGAGAATAGTGTATGCGGCGACCGAGTTGCTCTTGCCCGGCGTCAATACGGG
ATAATACCGCGCCACATAGCAGAACTTTAAAAGTGCTCATCATTGGAAAACGTTCTTCGGGGCGAAAACT
CTCAAGGATCTTACCGCTGTTGAGATCCAGTTCGATGTAACCCACTCGTGCACCCAACTGATCTTCAGCA
TCTTTTACTTTCACCAGCGTTTCTGGGTGAGCAAAAACAGGAAGGCAAAATGCCGCAAAAAAGGGAATAA
GGGCGACACGGAAATGTTGAATACTCATACTCTTCCTTTTTCAATATTATTGAAGCATTTATCAGGGTTA
TTGTCTCATGAGCGGATACATATTTGAATGTATTTAGAAAAATAAACAAATAGGGGTTCCGCGCACATTT
CCCCGAAAAGTGCCACCTGACGTC
Features (pLannotate 1.2.2; 21 found; start..end, strand, type, name):
     28..80      -  misc_feature   bom (fragment): basis of mobility region from pBR322
    235..614     +  enhancer       CMV enhancer: human cytomegalovirus immediate early enhancer
    615..818     +  promoter       CMV promoter: human cytomegalovirus (CMV) immediate early promoter
    814..847     +  LTR            5' LTR (truncated) (fragment): truncated 5' long terminal repeat (LTR) from HIV-1
    863..881     +  promoter       T7 promoter: promoter for bacteriophage T7 RNA polymerase
    981..1676    +  CDS            mScarlet-I: mScarlet-I is a basic (constitutively fluorescent) red fluorescent protein published in 2016, derived from synthetic construct. It is reported to be a rapidly-maturing monomer with moderate acid sensitivity.
   1677..1850    +  CDS            hns (fragment): HNS_ECOLI - Also known as bglY From Escherichia coli (strain K12).
   1897..2121    +  polyA_signal   bGH poly(A) signal: bovine growth hormone polyadenylation signal
   2125..2146    +  promoter       SV40 promoter (fragment): SV40 enhancer and early promoter
   2167..2595    +  rep_origin     f1 ori (sequence partly withheld): f1 bacteriophage origin of replication; arrow indicates direction of (+) strand synthesis
   2609..2938    +  promoter       SV40 promoter: SV40 enhancer and early promoter
   3005..3796    +  CDS            neo: KKA2_KLEPN - Also known as kan, nptII. Experimental evidence at protein level: Swiss-Prot protein existence level 1. Resistance to kanamycin, neomycin, paromomycin, ribostamycin, butirosin and gentamicin B. From Klebsiella pneumoniae.
   3820..3978    +  CDS            ble (fragment): BLE_KLEPN - Experimental evidence at protein level: Swiss-Prot protein existence level 1. Binding protein with a strong affinity to the bleomycin family of antibiotics. Binds to CL990; an antimitotic-antibiotic compound. From Klebsiella pneumoniae.
   3973..4094    +  polyA_signal   SV40 poly(A) signal: SV40 polyadenylation signal
   4167..4183    -  protein_bind   lac operator: The lac repressor binds to the lac operator to inhibit transcription in E. coli. This inhibition can be relieved by adding lactose or isopropyl-β-D-thiogalactopyranoside (IPTG). lac repressor encoded by lacI
   4191..4221    -  promoter       lac promoter: promoter for the E. coli lac operon
   4236..4257    -  protein_bind   CAP binding site: CAP binding activates transcription in the presence of cAMP. E. coli catabolite activator protein
   4270..4362    -  CDS            lacI (fragment): lac repressor; lacI; The lac repressor binds to the lac operator to inhibit transcription in E. coli. This inhibition can be relieved by adding lactose or isopropyl-β-D-thiogalactopyranoside (IPTG).
   4545..5133    -  rep_origin     ori: high-copy-number ColE1/pMB1/pBR322/pUC origin of replication
   5304..6164    -  CDS            AmpR: β-lactamase; bla; confers resistance to ampicillin, carbenicillin, and related antibiotics
   6165..6269    -  promoter       AmpR promoter: bla
