[The description below was written by a language model from this plasmid's Addgene catalogue record and pLannotate feature annotations shown in this document.]
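Description:
pRD405 is a mammalian/eukaryotic expression plasmid built on the pcDNA3.1(+) backbone. It carries a synthetic insert of about 0.9 kb, introduced by Gibson cloning, that encodes the mScarlet-I version of the HI-NESS DNA label. In E. coli it is maintained at high copy from a ColE1/pUC-type origin under ampicillin selection (β-lactamase driven by its own promoter), and an f1 origin is also present. For eukaryotic cells, an SV40 early promoter drives the neomycin phosphotransferase gene, followed by an SV40 polyadenylation signal, so stable transfectants can be selected with G418. The small bom, HIV-1 LTR, ble, lacI and lac promoter/operator annotations are short fragments or backbone remnants with no evident role in the design.

The payload is a fusion protein named NLS_mScarlet-I_H-NSdbd_NLS. The monomeric, fast-maturing red fluorescent protein mScarlet-I is joined in frame to a fragment of the E. coli nucleoid-associated protein H-NS, corresponding to its DNA-binding domain. According to the insert name the fusion is flanked by nuclear localisation signals, although these are not annotated separately in the feature tables. Expression is driven by the CMV immediate-early enhancer and promoter and terminated by the bovine growth hormone polyadenylation signal. A T7 promoter lies just upstream of the coding region and could support in vitro transcription. The NLS elements direct the fusion to the nucleus, where the H-NS domain binds DNA, giving a genetically encoded red label for visualising nuclear DNA in eukaryotic cells. The depositor's sequence and the repository's sequencing result differ by only three nucleotides in length, within the origin region, and their annotations are otherwise the same.
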