Addgene plasmid #163110: pRD405
Purpose: Expression of mScarlet-I_H-NSdbd in eukaryotes for visualisation of nuclear DNA
Depositing lab: Remus Dame. Publication: HI-NESS: a family of genetically encoded DNA labels based on a bacterial nucleoid-associated protein. Rashid FM, Mahlandt E, van der Vaart M, Boer DEC, Varela Alvarez M, Henneman B, Brocken DJW, Voskamp P, Blok AJ, Shimizu TS, Meijer AH, Luijsterburg MS, Goedhart J, Cremazy FGE, Dame RT. Nucleic Acids Res. 2021 Nov 4. pii: 6414584. doi: 10.1093/nar/gkab993. PubMed 34734265.
Backbone
  Vector backbone: pcDNA3.1(+)
  Backbone manufacturer: Invitrogen
  Backbone size w/o insert (bp): 5376
  Vector type: Mammalian Expression ; Eukaryotic expression
  Selectable markers: Neomycin (select with G418)
Growth in bacteria
  Bacterial resistance: Ampicillin, 100 μg/mL
  Growth temperature: 37°C
  Growth strain: DH5alpha
  Copy number: High Copy
Gene/Insert
  Gene/Insert name: NLS_mScarlet-I_H-NSdbd_NLS (alt name: mScarlet-I HI-NESS)
  Species: Synthetic
  Insert size (bp): 921
  Promoter: CMV promoter; T7 promoter
  Cloning method: Gibson Cloning
Terms and licenses: Academic/Nonprofit Terms; Industry Terms: Not Available to Industry
How to cite: pRD405 was a gift from Remus Dame (Addgene plasmid # 163110 ; http://n2t.net/addgene:163110 ; RRID:Addgene_163110)
